>Addgene plasmid #214157 | pcDNA3.1-HA-mSTING | addgene full sequence | sequence record 424637 | Addgene NGS Result
ACCAAATCACACTCTGAAGTACCTAGCACTTCACCTAGCCTCGCACGAACTTGGACTACTGTTGAAAAAC
CTCTGCTGTCTGGCTGAAGAGCTGTGCCATGTCCAGTCCAGGTACCAGGGCAGCTACTGGAAGGCTGTGC
GCGCCTGCCTGGGATGCCCCATCCACTGTATGGCTATGATTCTACTATCGTCTTATTTCTATTTCCTCCA
AAACACTGCTGACATATACCTCAGTTGGATGTTTGGCCTTCTGGTCCTCTATAAGTCCCTAAGCATGCTC
CTGGGCCTTCAGAGCTTGACTCCAGCGGAAGTCTCTGCAGTCTGTGAAGAAAAG
[564 nt withheld, positions 335-898]
GAGGTTACCATGAATGCCCCCATGACCTCAGTGGCACCTCCTCCCTCCGTACTGTCCCAAGAGCCAAGAC
TCCTCATCAGTGGTATGGATCAGCCTCTCCCACTCCGCACTGACCTCATCTGAGAATTCTGCAGATATCC
AGCACAGTGGCGGCCGCTCGAGTCTAGAGGGCCCGTTTAAACCCGCTGATCAGCCTCGACTGTGCCTTCT
AGTTGCCAGCCATCTGTTGTTTGCCCCTCCCCCGTGCCTTCCTTGACCCTGGAAGGTGCCACTCCCACTG
TCCTTTCCTAATAAAATGAGGAAATTGCATCGCATTGTCTGAGTAGGTGTCATTCTATTCTGGGGGGTGG
GGTGGGGCAGGACAGCAAGGGGGAGGATTGGGAAGACAATAGCAGGCATGCTGGGGATGCGGTGGGCTCT
ATGGCTTCTGAGGCGGAAAGAACCAGCTGGGGCTCTAGGGGGTATCCCC
[124 nt withheld, positions 1368-1491]
C
[91 nt withheld, positions 1493-1583]
A
[49 nt withheld, positions 1585-1633]
CCTTTGACGTTGGAGTCCACGTTCTTT
[37 nt withheld, positions 1661-1697]
ACCCTATCTCGGTCTATTCTTTTGATTTATAAGGGATTTTGCCGATTTCGGCCTATTGGTTAAAAAATGA
GCTGATTTAACAAAAATTTAACGCGAATTAATTCTGTGGAATGTGTGTCAGTTAGGGTGTGGAAAGTCCC
CAGGCTCCCCAGCAGGCAGAAGTATGCAAAGCATGCATCTCAATTAGTCAGCAACCAGGTGTGGAAAGTC
CCCAGGCTCCCCAGCAGGCAGAAGTATGCAAAGCATGCATCTCAATTAGTCAGCAACCATAGTCCCGCCC
CTAACTCCGCCCATCCCGCCCCTAACTCCGCCCAGTTCCGCCCATTCTCCGCCCCATGGCTGACTAATTT
TTTTTATTTATGCAGAGGCCGAGGCCGCCTCTGCCTCTGAGCTATTCCAGAAGTAGTGAGGAGGCTTTTT
TGGAGGCCTAGGCTTTTGCAAAAAGCTCCCGGGAGCTTGTATATCCATTTTCGGATCTGATCAAGAGACA
GGATGAGGATCGTTTCGCATGATTGAACAAGATGGATTGCACGCAGGTTCTCCGGCCGCTTGGGTGGAGA
GGCTATTCGGCTATGACTGGGCACAACAGACAATCGGCTGCTCTGATGCCGCCGTGTTCCGGCTGTCAGC
GCAGGGGCGCCCGGTTCTTTTTGTCAAGACCGACCTGTCCGGTGCCCTGAATGAACTGCAGGACGAGGCA
GCGCGGCTATCGTGGCTGGCCACGACGGGCGTTCCTTGCGCAGCTGTGCTCGACGTTGTCACTGAAGCGG
GAAGGGACTGGCTGCTATTGGGCGAAGTGCCGGGGCAGGATCTCCTGTCATCTCACCTTGCTCCTGCCGA
GAAAGTATCCATCATGGCTGATGCAATGCGGCGGCTGCATACGCTTGATCCGGCTACCTGCCCATTCGAC
CACCAAGCGAAACATCGCATCGAGCGAGCACGTACTCGGATGGAAGCCGGTCTTGTCGATCAGGATGATC
TGGACGAAGAGCATCAGGGGCTCGCGCCAGCCGAACTGTTCGCCAGGCTCAAGGCGCGCATGCCCGACGG
CGAGGATCTCGTCGTGACCCATGGCGATGCCTGCTTGCCGAATATCATGGTGGAAAATGGCCGCTTTTCT
GGATTCATCGACTGTGGCCGGCTGGGTGTGGCGGACCGCTATCAGGACATAGCGTTGGCTACCCGTGATA
TTGCTGAAGAGCTTGGCGGCGAATGGGCTGACCGCTTCCTCGTGCTTTACGGTATCGCCGCTCCCGATTC
GCAGCGCATCGCCTTCTATCGCCTTCTTGACGAGTTCTTCTGAGCGGGACTCTGGGGTTCGAAATGACCG
ACCAAGCGACGCCCAACCTGCCATCACGAGATTTCGATTCCACCGCCGCCTTCTATGAAAGGTTGGGCTT
CGGAATCGTTTTCCGGGACGCCGGCTGGATGATCCTCCAGCGCGGGGATCTCATGCTGGAGTTCTTCGCC
CACCCCAACTTGTTTATTGCAGCTTATAATGGTTACAAATAAAGCAATAGCATCACAAATTTCACAAATA
AAGCATTTTTTTCACTGCATTCTAGTTGTGGTTTGTCCAAACTCATCAATGTATCTTATCATGTCTGTAT
ACCGTCGACCTCTAGCTAGAGCTTGGCGTAATCATGGTCATAGCTGTTTCCTGTGTGAAATTGTTATCCG
CTCACAATTCCACACAACATACGAGCCGGAAGCATAAAGTGTAAAGCCTGGGGTGCCTAATGAGTGAGCT
AACTCACATTAATTGCGTTGCGCTCACTGCCCGCTTTCCAGTCGGGAAACCTGTCGTGCCAGCTGCATTA
ATGAATCGGCCAACGCGCGGGGAGAGGCGGTTTGCGTATTGGGCGCTCTTCCGCTTCCTCGCTCACTGAC
TCGCTGCGCTCGGTCGTTCGGCTGCGGCGAGCGGTATCAGCTCACTCAAAGGCGGTAATACGGTTATCCA
CAGAATCAGGGGATAACGCAGGAAAGAACATGTGAGCAAAAGGCCAGCAAAAGGCCAGGAACCGTAAAAA
GGCCGCGTTGCTGGCGTTTTTCCATAGGCTCCGCCCCCCTGACGAGCATCACAAAAATCGACGCTCAAGT
CAGAGGTGGCGAAACCCGACAGGACTATAAAGATACCAGGCGTTTCCCCCTGGAAGCTCCCTCGTGCGCT
CTCCTGTTCCGACCCTGCCGCTTACCGGATACCTGTCCGCCTTTCTCCCTTCGGGAAGCGTGGCGCTTTC
TCATAGCTCACGCTGTAGGTATCTCAGTTCGGTGTAGGTCGTTCGCTCCAAGCTGGGCTGTGTGCACGAA
CCCCCCGTTCAGCCCGACCGCTGCGCCTTATCCGGTAACTATCGTCTTGAGTCCAACCCGGTAAGACACG
ACTTATCGCCACTGGCAGCAGCCACTGGTAACAGGATTAGCAGAGCGAGGTATGTAGGCGGTGCTACAGA
GTTCTTGAAGTGGTGGCCTAACTACGGCTACACTAGAAGAACAGTATTTGGTATCTGCGCTCTGCTGAAG
CCAGTTACCTTCGGAAAAAGAGTTGGTAGCTCTTGATCCGGCAAACAAACCACCGCTGGTAGCGGTGGTT
TTTTTGTTTGCAAGCAGCAGATTACGCGCAGAAAAAAAGGATCTCAAGAAGATCCTTTGATCTTTTCTAC
GGGGTCTGACGCTCAGTGGAACGAAAACTCACGTTAAGGGATTTTGGTCATGAGATTATCAAAAAGGATC
TTCACCTAGATCCTTTTAAATTAAAAATGAAGTTTTAAATCAATCTAAAGTATATATGAGTAAACTTGGT
CTGACAGTTACCAATGCTTAATCAGTGAGGCACCTATCTCAGCGATCTGTCTATTTCGTTCATCCATAGT
TGCCTGACTCCCCGTCGTGTAGATAACTACGATACGGGAGGGCTTACCATCTGGCCCCAGTGCTGCAATG
ATACCGCGAGACCCACGCTCACCGGCTCCAGATTTATCAGCAATAAACCAGCCAGCCGGAAGGGCCGAGC
GCAGAAGTGGTCCTGCAACTTTATCCGCCTCCATCCAGTCTATTAATTGTTGCCGGGAAGCTAGAGTAAG
TAGTTCGCCAGTTAATAGTTTGCGCAACGTTGTTGCCATTGCTACAGGCATCGTGGTGTCACGCTCGTCG
TTTGGTATGGCTTCATTCAGCTCCGGTTCCCAACGATCAAGGCGAGTTACATGATCCCCCATGTTGTGCA
AAAAAGCGGTTAGCTCCTTCGGTCCTCCGATCGTTGTCAGAAGTAAGTTGGCCGCAGTGTTATCACTCAT
GGTTATGGCAGCACTGCATAATTCTCTTACTGTCATGCCATCCGTAAGATGCTTTTCTGTGACTGGTGAG
TACTCAACCAAGTCATTCTGAGAATAGTGTATGCGGCGACCGAGTTGCTCTTGCCCGGCGTCAATACGGG
ATAATACCGCGCCACATAGCAGAACTTTAAAAGTGCTCATCATTGGAAAACGTTCTTCGGGGCGAAAACT
CTCAAGGATCTTACCGCTGTTGAGATCCAGTTCGATGTAACCCACTCGTGCACCCAACTGATCTTCAGCA
TCTTTTACTTTCACCAGCGTTTCTGGGTGAGCAAAAACAGGAAGGCAAAATGCCGCAAAAAAGGGAATAA
GGGCGACACGGAAATGTTGAATACTCATACTCTTCCTTTTTCAATATTATTGAAGCATTTATCAGGGTTA
TTGTCTCATGAGCGGATACATATTTGAATGTATTTAGAAAAATAAACAAATAGGGGTTCCGCGCACATTT
CCCCGAAAAGTGCCACCTGACGTCGACGGATCGGGAGATCTCCCGATCCCCTATGGTGCACTCTCAGTAC
AATCTGCTCTGATGCCGCATAGTTAAGCCAGTATCTGCTCCCTGCTTGTGTGTTGGAGGTCGCTGAGTAG
TGCGCGAGCAAAATTTAAGCTACAACAAGGCAAGGCTTGACCGACAATTGCATGAAGAATCTGCTTAGGG
TTAGGCGTTTTGCGCTGCTTCGCGATGTACGGGCCAGATATACGCGTTGACATTGATTATTGACTAGTTA
TTAATAGTAATCAATTACGGGGTCATTAGTTCATAGCCCATATATGGAGTTCCGCGTTACATAACTTACG
GTAAATGGCCCGCCTGGCTGACCGCCCAACGACCCCCGCCCATTGACGTCAATAATGACGTATGTTCCCA
TAGTAACGCCAATAGGGACTTTCCATTGACGTCAATGGGTGGAGTATTTACGGTAAACTGCCCACTTGGC
AGTACATCAAGTGTATCATATGCCAAGTACGCCCCCTATTGACGTCAATGACGGTAAATGGCCCGCCTGG
CATTATGCCCAGTACATGACCTTATGGGACTTTCCTACTTGGCAGTACATCTACGTATTAGTCATCGCTA
TTACCATGGTGATGCGGTTTTGGCAGTACATCAATGGGCGTGGATAGCGGTTTGACTCACGGGGATTTCC
AAGTCTCCACCCCATTGACGTCAATGGGAGTTTGTTTTGGCACCAAAATCAACGGGACTTTCCAAAATGT
CGTAACAACTCCGCCCCATTGACGCAAATGGGCGGTAGGCGTGTACGGTGGGAGGTCTATATAAGCAGAG
CTCTCTGGCTAACTAGAGAACCCACTGCTTACTGGCTTATCGAAATTAATACGACTCACTATAGGGAGAC
CCAAGCTGGCTAGCGTTTAAACTTAAGCTTGGTACCGAGCTCGGATCCACTAGTCCAGTGTGGTGGAATT
CACCATGTACCCATACGACGTACCAGATTACGCTATGCCATACTCCAACCTGCATCCAGCCATCCCACGG
CCCAGAGGTCACCGCTCCAAATATGTAGCCCTCATCTTTCTGGTGGCCAGCCTGATGATCCTTTGGGTGG
CAAAGGATCC
Features (pLannotate 1.2.2; 21 found; start..end, strand, type, name):
   1098..1322    +  polyA_signal   bGH poly(A) signal: bovine growth hormone polyadenylation signal
   1326..1347    +  promoter       SV40 promoter (fragment): SV40 enhancer and early promoter
   1368..1796    +  rep_origin     f1 ori (sequence partly withheld): f1 bacteriophage origin of replication; arrow indicates direction of (+) strand synthesis
   1810..2139    +  promoter       SV40 promoter: SV40 enhancer and early promoter
   2206..2997    +  CDS            neo: KKA2_KLEPN - Also known as kan, nptII. Experimental evidence at protein level: Swiss-Prot protein existence level 1. Resistance to kanamycin, neomycin, paromomycin, ribostamycin, butirosin and gentamicin B. From Klebsiella pneumoniae.
   3021..3179    +  CDS            ble (fragment): BLE_KLEPN - Experimental evidence at protein level: Swiss-Prot protein existence level 1. Binding protein with a strong affinity to the bleomycin family of antibiotics. Binds to CL990; an antimitotic-antibiotic compound. From Klebsiella pneumoniae.
   3174..3295    +  polyA_signal   SV40 poly(A) signal: SV40 polyadenylation signal
   3368..3384    -  protein_bind   lac operator: The lac repressor binds to the lac operator to inhibit transcription in E. coli. This inhibition can be relieved by adding lactose or isopropyl-β-D-thiogalactopyranoside (IPTG). lac repressor encoded by lacI
   3392..3422    -  promoter       lac promoter: promoter for the E. coli lac operon
   3437..3458    -  protein_bind   CAP binding site: CAP binding activates transcription in the presence of cAMP. E. coli catabolite activator protein
   3471..3563    -  CDS            lacI (fragment): lac repressor; lacI; The lac repressor binds to the lac operator to inhibit transcription in E. coli. This inhibition can be relieved by adding lactose or isopropyl-β-D-thiogalactopyranoside (IPTG).
   3746..4334    -  rep_origin     ori: high-copy-number ColE1/pMB1/pBR322/pUC origin of replication
   4505..5365    -  CDS            AmpR: β-lactamase; bla; confers resistance to ampicillin, carbenicillin, and related antibiotics
   5366..5470    -  promoter       AmpR promoter: bla
   5529..5581    -  misc_feature   bom (fragment): basis of mobility region from pBR322
   5736..6115    +  enhancer       CMV enhancer: human cytomegalovirus immediate early enhancer
   6116..6319    +  promoter       CMV promoter: human cytomegalovirus (CMV) immediate early promoter
   6315..6348    +  LTR            5' LTR (truncated) (fragment): truncated 5' long terminal repeat (LTR) from HIV-1
   6364..6382    +  promoter       T7 promoter: promoter for bacteriophage T7 RNA polymerase
   6465..6491    +  CDS            HA: HA (human influenza hemagglutinin) epitope tag
   6492..1018    +  CDS            Sting1 (across the origin) (sequence partly withheld): STING_MOUSE - Also known as Eris From Mus musculus (Mouse).
