[The description below was written by a language model from this plasmid's Addgene catalogue record and pLannotate feature annotations shown in this document.]
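Description:
pcDNA3.1-HA-mSTING is a mammalian expression plasmid built on the pcDNA3.1 backbone for transient expression of mouse STING (Sting1, also known as Tmem173, MITA, ERIS or MPYS), the endoplasmic reticulum adaptor protein that relays cytosolic DNA sensing to innate immune signalling. The sequenced record is 6,607 nt. In bacteria the plasmid is maintained at high copy through a ColE1/pUC-type origin and selected with ampicillin via the β-lactamase gene. An f1 phage origin is also present, along with small remnants of lac regulatory sequence and a pBR322 bom fragment carried over from the backbone.

The expression cassette consists of the human cytomegalovirus immediate early enhancer and promoter, followed by a T7 promoter, then an HA epitope tag lying directly upstream of and contiguous with the mouse Sting1 coding sequence, which spans the numbering origin of the circular record. The bovine growth hormone polyadenylation signal terminates the transcript. The insert was introduced by Gibson assembly. The N-terminal HA tag allows the expressed protein to be detected or immunoprecipitated with anti-HA antibodies and distinguished from endogenous STING. A separate cassette, in which the SV40 early promoter drives the neomycin phosphotransferase gene with an SV40 polyadenylation signal, permits G418 selection of mammalian cells if stable lines are wanted, although the stated purpose is transient expression. The short hits annotated as an HIV-1 LTR fragment, a ble fragment and an extra SV40 promoter fragment are probably partial sequence matches rather than functional elements. The plasmid comes from work on STING signalling in Niemann-Pick disease type C.
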