Addgene plasmid #214157: pcDNA3.1-HA-mSTING
Purpose: Transient expression of STING
Depositing lab: Nan Yan. Depositing organization: University of Texas Southwestern Medical Center. Publication: Tonic prime-boost of STING signalling mediates Niemann-Pick disease type C. Chu TT, Tu X, Yang K, Wu J, Repa JJ, Yan N. Nature. 2021 Aug;596(7873):570-575. doi: 10.1038/s41586-021-03762-2. Epub 2021 Jul 21. PubMed 34290407.
Backbone
  Vector backbone: pcDNA3.1
  Vector type: Mammalian Expression
  Selectable markers: Neomycin (select with G418)
Growth in bacteria
  Bacterial resistance: Ampicillin, 100 μg/mL
  Growth temperature: 37°C
  Growth strain: DH5alpha
  Copy number: High Copy
Gene/Insert
  Gene/Insert name: STING
  Species: M. musculus (mouse)
  Entrez Gene: Sting1 (a.k.a. 2610307O08Rik, ERIS, MPYS, Mita, STING, STING-beta, Tmem173)
  Promoter: CMV
  Tag / fusion protein: HA (N terminal on insert)
  Cloning method: Gibson Cloning
  Sequencing primers: 5′ CMV_fwd; 3′ BGH_rev
Terms and licenses: Academic/Nonprofit Terms; Industry Terms: Not Available to Industry
How to cite: pcDNA3.1-HA-mSTING was a gift from Nan Yan (Addgene plasmid # 214157 ; http://n2t.net/addgene:214157 ; RRID:Addgene_214157)
